Addgene plasmid #236312: PTK6-P1
Purpose: Study the role and mechanism of the PTK6-P1 3' UTR in regulating gene function.
Depositing lab: Angela Ting. Depositing organization: University of Texas MD Anderson Cancer Center. Publication: Differentiation in the human urothelia is defined by distinct alternative polyadenylation. Le NB, Sona S, Santo B, Zhang Y, Ou R, Schweickart RA, Kochat V, Padron WI, Rai K, Lee SH, Yi JM, Wessely O, Lee BH, Ting AH. Cell Rep. 2026 Jan 13;45(1):116839. doi: 10.1016/j.celrep.2025.116839. PubMed 41533515.
Backbone
  Vector backbone: pmirGLO Dual-Luciferase miRNA Target Expression Vector
  Vector type: Mammalian Expression
Growth in bacteria
  Bacterial resistance: Ampicillin, 100 μg/mL
  Growth temperature: 37°C
  Growth strain: DH5alpha
  Copy number: High Copy
Gene/Insert
  Gene/Insert name: PTK6-P1 3'UTR
  Species: H. sapiens (human)
  Entrez Gene: PTK6 (a.k.a. BRK)
  Cloning method: Gibson Cloning
Terms and licenses: Academic/Nonprofit Terms; Industry Terms: Not Available to Industry
How to cite: PTK6-P1 was a gift from Angela Ting (Addgene plasmid # 236312 ; http://n2t.net/addgene:236312 ; RRID:Addgene_236312)
