[The description below was written by a language model from this plasmid's Addgene catalogue record and pLannotate feature annotations shown in this document.]
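Description:
PTK6-P1 is a mammalian expression reporter plasmid built on the pmirGLO Dual-Luciferase miRNA Target Expression Vector. It carries a 3' untranslated region of the human PTK6 gene (also known as BRK), inserted by Gibson cloning. It replicates in E. coli from a high-copy ColE1/pUC-type origin and is selected with ampicillin through the β-lactamase gene and its native promoter. A cer region, which helps keep the plasmid monomeric, is also annotated.

The 7,523 nt sequence contains two independent luciferase units. The test unit consists of a PGK promoter (annotated as the mouse form) driving the synthetic firefly luc2 gene. The roughly 200 nt between the end of luc2 and the cloning-site remnant has no annotation; this is where a 3' UTR insert sits in this backbone, so it probably corresponds to the PTK6-P1 fragment, although the table does not label it. The annotated SV40 late-type poly(A) signal lies on the opposite strand call from luc2, so the table does not clearly show which signal terminates the firefly transcript. The control unit uses the SV40 enhancer/early promoter to express human codon-optimized Renilla luciferase, followed by a neomycin/G418 resistance coding region (annotated as a fragment) and a synthetic poly(A) signal. Several short annotated fragments (tnpA, large T antigen, T7 terminator, SET1, bom, M13 ori) are most likely incidental matches and not functional parts.

Because the UTR is fused downstream of firefly luciferase, any effect it has on mRNA stability or translation changes the firefly signal, which is normalized to Renilla expressed from the same plasmid. The stated purpose is to study how the PTK6-P1 3' UTR regulates gene function, within work on alternative polyadenylation in human urothelial differentiation. The "P1" name may denote a particular polyadenylation-site isoform, but the record does not define it.
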