Features (pLannotate 1.2.2; 18 found; start..end, strand, type, name):
      1..589     +  rep_origin     ori: high-copy-number ColE1/pMB1/pBR322/pUC origin of replication
    747..1607    -  CDS            AmpR: β-lactamase; bla; confers resistance to ampicillin, carbenicillin, and related antibiotics
   1608..1712    -  promoter       AmpR promoter: bla
   1755..1847    +  CDS            tnpA (fragment): TN5P_ECOLX - Also known as tnp. Experimental evidence at protein level: Swiss-Prot protein existence level 1. Mediates transposition of transposon Tn5 by a 'cut and paste' mechanism. First, the monomeric transposase binds the 19 bp inverted DNA repeats flanking the transposon. Then, dimerization of the DNA- bound transposase creates a synaptic DNA complex. After nicking of the first DNA strand, excision of the transposon proceeds through a series of intermediates. The transposase then mediates the insertion of the transposon at a new site by strand transfer. The activity of the wild- type tran
   1868..1916    -  polyA_signal   poly(A) signal: synthetic polyadenylation signal
   1980..2772    -  CDS            NeoR/KanR (fragment): aminoglycoside phosphotransferase from Tn5; aph(3')-II (or nptII); confers resistance to neomycin, kanamycin, and G418 (Geneticin®)
   2823..3755    -  CDS            hRluc: Renilla luciferase human codon-optimized
   3806..4163    -  promoter       SV40 promoter: SV40 enhancer and early promoter
   4228..4279    +  misc_feature   bom (fragment): basis of mobility region from pBR322
   4280..4312    -  rep_origin     M13 ori (fragment): M13 bacteriophage origin of replication; arrow indicates direction of (+) strand synthesis
   4317..4385    +  CDS            large T antigen (fragment): large T antigen from SV40 (simian virus 40)
   4408..4529    +  polyA_signal   SV40 poly(A) signal: SV40 polyadenylation signal
   4551..4570    -  terminator     T7 terminator (fragment): transcription terminator for bacteriophage T7 RNA polymerase
   4578..4627    -  CDS            SET1 (fragment): solubility-enhancement tag derived from T7 phage gene 10B
   4634..4657    -  misc_feature   MCS (fragment): pUC18/19 multiple cloning site
   4870..6522    -  CDS            luciferase: firefly luciferase synthetic luc2 version of the luciferase gene
   6569..7068    -  promoter       PGK promoter: mouse phosphoglycerate kinase 1 promoter
   7125..7408    -  misc_feature   cer region: ColE1-derived recombination site that helps to maintain plasmids as monomers
>Addgene plasmid #236312 | PTK6-P1 | addgene full sequence | sequence record 469289 | Addgene NGS Result
TTGAAATCCTTTTTTTCTGCGCGTAATCTGCTGCTTGCAAACAAAAAAACCACCGCTACCAGCGGTGGTT
TGTTTGCCGGATCAAGAGCTACCAACTCTTTTTCCGAAGGTAACTGGCTTCAGCAGAGCGCAGATACCAA
ATACTGTCCTTCTAGTGTAGCCGTAGTTAGGCCACCACTTCAAGAACTCTGTAGCACCGCCTACATACCT
CGCTCTGCTAATCCTGTTACCAGTGGCTGCTGCCAGTGGCGATAAGTCGTGTCTTACCGGGTTGGACTCA
AGACGATAGTTACCGGATAAGGCGCAGCGGTCGGGCTGAACGGGGGGTTCGTGCACACAGCCCAGCTTGG
AGCGAACGACCTACACCGAACTGAGATACCTACAGCGTGAGCTATGAGAAAGCGCCACGCTTCCCGAAGG
GAGAAAGGCGGACAGGTATCCGGTAAGCGGCAGGGTCGGAACAGGAGAGCGCACGAGGGAGCTTCCAGGG
GGAAACGCCTGGTATCTTTATAGTCCTGTCGGGTTTCGCCACCTCTGACTTGAGCGTCGATTTTTGTGAT
GCTCGTCAGGGGGGCGGAGCCTATGGAAAAACGCCAGCAACGCGGCCTTTTTACGGTTCCTGGCCTTTTG
CTGGCCTTTTGCTCACATGTTCTTTCCTGCGTTATCCCCTGATTCTGTGGATAACCGTATTACCGCCTTT
GAGTGAGCTGATACCGGTTGGGCGTCGCTTGGTCGGTCATTTCGAATTACCAATGCTTAATCAGTGAGGC
ACCTATCTCAGCGATCTGTCTATTTCGTTCATCCATAGTTGCCTGACTCCCCGTCGTGTAGATAACTACG
ATACGGGAGGGCTTACCATCTGGCCCCAGTGCTGCAATGATACCGCGAGACCCACGCTCACCGGCTCCAG
ATTTATCAGCAATAAACCAGCCAGCCGGAAGGGCCGAGCGCAGAAGTGGTCCTGCAACTTTATCCGCCTC
CATCCAGTCTATTAATTGTTGCCGGGAAGCTAGAGTAAGTAGTTCGCCAGTTAATAGTTTGCGCAACGTT
GTTGCCATTGCTACAGGCATCGTGGTGTCACGCTCGTCGTTTGGTATGGCTTCATTCAGCTCCGGTTCCC
AACGATCAAGGCGAGTTACATGATCCCCCATGTTGTGCAAAAAAGCGGTTAGCTCCTTCGGTCCTCCGAT
AGTTGTCAGAAGTAAGTTGGCCGCAGTGTTATCACTCATGGTTATGGCAGCACTGCATAATTCTCTTACT
GTCATGCCATCCGTAAGATGCTTTTCTGTGACTGGTGAGTACTCAACCAAGTCATTCTGAGAATAGTGTA
TGCGGCGACCGAGTTGCTCTTGCCCGGCGTCAATACGGGATAATACCGCGCCACATAGCAGAACTTTGAA
AGTGCTCATCATTGGAAAACGTTCTTCGGGGCGAAAACTCTCAAGGATCTTACCGCTGTTGAGATCCAGT
TCGATGTAACCCACTCGTGCACCCAACTGATCTTCAGCATCTTTTACTTTCACCAGCGTTTCTGGGTGAG
CAAAAACAGGAAGGCAAAATGCCGCAAAAAAGGGAATAAGGGCGACACGGAAATGTTGAATACTCATACT
CTTCCTTTTTCAATATTATTGAAGCATTTATCAGGGTTATTGTCTCATGAGCGGATACATATTTGAATGT
ATTTAGAAAAATAAACAAATAGGGGTTCCGCGCACATTTCCCCGAAAAGTGCCACCTGACGTCTAAGAAA
CCATTACGTAGAAAGCCAGTCCGCAGAAACGGTGCTGACCCCGGATGAATGTCAGCTACTGGGCTATCTG
GACAAGGGAAAACGCAAGCGCAAAGAGGATCCTTATCGCTATCGATTCACACAAAAAACCAACACACAGA
TGTAATGAAAATAAAGATATTTTATTGCGGCCATCGTGATGGCAGGTTGGGCGTCGCTTGGTCGGTCATT
TCGAACCCCAGAGTCCCGCTCAGAAGAACTCGTCAAGAAGGCGATAGAAGGCGATGCGCTGCGAATCGGG
AGCGGCGATACCGTAAAGCACGAGGAAGCGGTCAGCCCATTCGCCGCCAAGCTCTTCAGCAATATCACGG
GTAGCCAACGCTATGTCCTGATAGCGGTCCGCCACACCCAGCCGGCCACAGTCGATGAATCCAGAAAAGC
GGCCATTTTCCACCATGATATTCGGCAAGCAGGCATCGCCATGGGTCACGACGAGATCCTCGCCGTCGGG
CATGCGCGCCTTGAGCCTGGCGAACAGTTCGGCTGGCGCGAGCCCCTGATGCTCTTCGTCCAGATCATCC
TGATCGACAAGACCGGCTTCCATCCGAGTACGTGCTCGCTCGATGCGATGTTTCGCTTGGTGGTCGAATG
GGCAGGTAGCCGGATCAAGCGTATGCAGCCGCCGCATTGCATCAGCCATGATGGATACTTTCTCGGCAGG
AGCAAGGTGAGATGACAGGAGATCCTGCCCCGGCACTTCGCCCAATAGCAGCCAGTCCCTTCCCGCTTCA
GTGACAACGTCGAGCACAGCTGCGCAAGGAACGCCCGTCGTGGCCAGCCACGATAGCCGCGCTGCCTCGT
CCTGCAGTTCATTCAGGGCACCGGACAGGTCGGTCTTGACAAAAAGAACCGGGCGCCCCTGCGCTGACAG
CCGGAACACGGCGGCATCAGAGCAGCCGATTGTCTGTTGTGCCCAGTCATAGCCGAATAGCCTCTCCACC
CAAGCGGCCGGAGAACCTGCGTGCAATCCATCTTGTTCAATCCCTCCGGAGCCTCCGCCACCTGATCCGC
CACCTCCGCTCCCACCACCGGTCTGCTCGTTCTTCAGCACGCGCTCCACGAAGCTCTTGATGTACTTACC
CATTTCATCTGGAGCGTCCTCCTGGCTGAAGTGGAGGCCCTTCACCTTCACGAACTCGGTGTTAGGGAAC
TTCTTAGCTCCCTCGACAATAGCGTTGGAAAAGAACCCAGGGTCGGACTCGATGAACATCTTAGGCAGAT
CGTCGCTGGCCCGAAGGTAGGCGTTGTAGTTGCGGACAATCTGGACGACGTCGGGCTTGCCTCCCTTAAC
GAGAGGGATCTCGCGAGGCCAGGAGAGGGTAGGCCGTCTAACCTCGCCCTTCTCCTTGAATGGCTCCAGG
TAGGCAGCGAACTCCTCAGGCTCCAGTTTCCGCATGATCTTGCTTGGGAGCATGGTCTCGACGAAGAAGT
TATTCTCAAGCACCATTTTCTCGCCCTCTTCGCTCTTGATCAGGGCGATATCCTCCTCGATGTCAGGCCA
CTCGTCCCAGGACTCGATCACGTCCACGACACTCTCAGCATGGACGATGGCCTTGATCTTGTCTTGGTGC
TCGTAGGAGTAGTGAAAGGCCAGACAAGCCCCCCAGTCGTGGCCCACAAAGATGATTTTCTTTGGAAGGT
TCAGCAGCTCGAACCAAGCGGTGAGGTACTTGTAGTGATCCAGGAGGCGATATGAGCCATTCCCGCTCTT
GCCGGACTTACCCATTCCGATCAGATCAGGGATGATGCATCTAGCCACGGGCTCGATGTGAGGCACGACG
TGCCTCCACAGGTAGCTGGAGGCAGCGTTACCATGCAGAAAAATCACGGCGTTCTCGGCGTGCTTCTCGG
AATCATAGTAGTTGATGAAGGAGTCCAGCACGTTCATTTGCTTGCAGCGAGCCCACCACTGAGGCCCAGT
GATCATGCGTTTGCGTTGCTCGGGGTCGTACACCTTGGAAGCCATGGTGGCTCCAGCCTTTGGTTCGAGA
CTGTTGTGTCAGAAGAATCAAGCTTTTTGCAAAAGCCTAGGCCTCCAAAAAAGCCTCCTCACTACTTCTG
GAATAGCTCAGAGGCCGAGGCGGCCTCGGCCTCTGCATAAATAAAAAAAATTAGTCAGCCATGGGGCGGA
GAATGGGCGGAACTGGGCGGAGTTAGGGGCGGGATGGGCGGAGTTAGGGGCGGGACTATGGTTGCTGACT
AATTGAGATGCATGCTTTGCATACTTCTGCCTGCTGGGGAGCCTGGGGACTTTCCACACCTGGTTGCTGA
CTAATTGAGATGCATGCTTTGCATACTTCTGCCTGCTGGGGAGCCTGGGGACTTTCCACACCCTAACTGA
CACACATTCCACAGCTGGTTCTTTCCGCCTCAGAAGGTACCTAACCAAGTTCCTCTTTCAGAGGTTATTT
CAGGCCATGGTGCTGCGCAGATCCGCGTATGCGGTGTGAAATACCGCACAGATGCGTAAGGAGAAAATAC
CGCATCAGGAAATTGTAAGCGTTAATATTTTGTTAAAATTCGATTTTACCACATTTGTAGAGGTTTTACT
TGCTTAAAAAAACCTCCCACATCTCCCCCTGAACCTGAAACATAAAATGAATGCAATTGTTGTTGTTAAC
TTGTTTATTGCAGCTTATAATGGTTACAAATAAAGCAATAGCATCACAAATTTCACAAATAAAGCATTTT
TTTCACTGCATTCTAGTTGTGGTTTGTCCAAACTCATCAATGTATCTTATCATGTCTGCTCGAAGCGGCC
GCCCCAAGGGGTTATGCTAGTTATTGCTCAGCGGTGGCAGCAGCCAACTCAGCTTCCTTTCGGGCTTTGT
TAGCAGCCGGATCAGCTTGCATGCCTGCAGGTCGACTGCTGCTGTGGAGCGGGCATGGCCGGGCCCTGCT
GAGGAGGGGCCTGGGCAGAGGGCCTGGACCTGGGATCAAGGCCCACGCGCTTCCCTGGGGTTTACTGAGG
TGATGGGTGCAGGAAAGGTTCACAAATGTGGAGTGTCTGCGTCCAATACACGCGTGTGCTCCTCTCCTTA
CTCCACTCGAGGCTAGCGAGCTCGTTTAAACAACTAGAATTACACGGCGATCTTGCCGCCCTTCTTGGCC
TTAATGAGAATCTCGCGGATCTTGCGGGCGTCCAACTTGCCGGTCAGTCCTTTAGGCACCTCGTCCACGA
ACACAACACCACCGCGCAGCTTCTTGGCGGTTGTAACCTGGCTGGCCACATAGTCCACGATCTCCTTCTC
GGTCATGGTTTTACCGTGTTCCAGCACGACGACTGCGGCGGGCAGCTCGCCGGCATCGTCGTCGGGCAGG
CCGGCGACCCCGGCGTCGAAGATGTTGGGGTGTTGCAGCAGGATGCTCTCCAGTTCGGCTGGGGCTACCT
GGTAGCCCTTGTATTTGATCAGGCTCTTCAGCCGGTCCACGATGAAGAAGTGCTCGTCCTCGTCCCAGTA
GGCGATGTCGCCGCTGTGCAGCCAGCCGTCCTTGTCGATGAGAGCGTTTGTAGCCTCGGGGTTGTTAACG
TAGCCGCTCATGATCATGGGGCCACGGACGCACAGCTCGCCGCGCTGGTTCACACCCAGTGTCTTACCGG
TGTCCAAGTCCACCACCTTAGCCTCGAAGAAGGGCACCACCTTGCCTACTGCGCCAGGCTTGTCGTCCCC
TTCGGGGGTGATCAGAATGGCGCTGGTTGTTTCTGTCAGGCCGTAGCCCTGGCGGATGCCTGGTAGGTGG
AAGCGTTTGGCCACGGCCTCACCTACCTCCTTGCTGAGCGGCGCCCCGCCGCTGGCGATCTCGTGCAAGT
TGCTTAGGTCGTACTTGTCGATGAGAGTGCTCTTAGCGAAGAAGCTAAATAGTGTGGGCACCAGCAGGGC
AGATTGAATCTTATAGTCTTGCAAGCTGCGCAAGAATAGCTCCTCCTCGAAGCGGTACATGAGCACGACC
CGAAAGCCGCAGATCAAGTAGCCCAGCGTGGTGAACATGCCGAAGCCGTGGTGAAATGGCACCACGCTGA
GGATAGCGGTGTCGGGGATGATCTGGTTGCCGAAGATGGGGTCGCGGGCATGACTGAATCGGACACAAGC
GGTGCGGTGCGGTAGGGCTACGCCCTTGGGCAATCCGGTACTGCCACTACTGTTCATGATCAGGGCGATG
GTTTTGTCCCGGTCGAAGCTCTCGGGCACGAAGTCGTACTCGTTGAAGCCGGGTGGCAAATGGGAAGTCA
CGAAGGTGTACATGCTTTGGAAGCCCTGGTAGTCGGTCTTGCTATCCATGATGATGATCTTTTGTATGAT
CGGTAGCTTCTTTTGCACGTTGAGGATCTTTTGCAGCCCTTTCTTGCTCACGAATACGACGGTGGGCTGG
CTGATGCCCATGCTGTTCAGCAGCTCGCGCTCGTTGTAGATGTCGTTAGCTGGGGCCACAGCCACACCGA
TGAACAGGGCACCCAACACGGGCATGAAGAACTGCAAGCTATTCTCGCTGCACACCACGATCCGATGGTT
TGTATTCAGCCCATAGCGCTTCATAGCTTCTGCCAGCCGAACGCTCATCTCGAAGTACTCGGCGTAGGTA
ATGTCCACCTCGATATGTGCGTCGGTAAAGGCGATGGTGCCGGGCACCAGGGCGTAGCGCTTCATGGCTT
TGTGCAGCTGCTCGCCGGCGGTCCCGTCTTCGAGTGGGTAGAATGGCGCTGGGCCCTTCTTAATGTTTTT
GGCATCTTCCATGGTGGCTTTACCAACAGTACCGGATTGCCAAGCTTGGGCTGCAGGTCGAAAGGCCCGG
AGATGAGGAAGAGGAGAACAGCGCGGCAGACGTGCGCTTTTGAAGCGTGCAGAATGCCGGGCCTCCGGAG
GACCTTCGGGCGCCCGCCCCGCCCCTGAGCCCGCCCCTGAGCCCGCCCCCGGACCCACCCCTTCCCAGCC
TCTGAGCCCAGAAAGCGAAGGAGCAAAGCTGCTATTGGCCGCTGCCCCAAAGGCCTACCCGCTTCCATTG
CTCAGCGGTGCTGTCCATCTGCACGAGACTAGTGAGACGTGCTACTTCCATTTGTCACGTCCTGCACGAC
GCGAGCTGCGGGGCGGGGGGGAACTTCCTGACTAGGGGAGGAGTAGAAGGTGGCGCGAAGGGGCCACCAA
AGAACGGAGCCGGTTGGCGCCTACCGGTGGATGTGGAATGTGTGCGAGGCCAGAGGCCACTTGTGTAGCG
CCAAGTGCCCAGCGGGGCTGCTAAAGCGCATGCTCCAGACTGCCTTGGGAAAAGCGCCTCCCCTACCCGG
TAGATCTCGATCCTCTACGCCGGACGCATCGTGGCCGGAGTACTGCGGTTTATCTCGATGGCTACGAGGG
CAGACAGTAAGTGGATTTACCATAATCCCTTAATTGTACGCACCGCTAAAACGCGTTCAGCGCGATCACG
GCAGCAGACAGGTAAAAATGGCAACAAACCACCCGAAAAACTGCCGCAATCGCGCCTGATAAATTTTAAC
CGTATGAATACCTATGCAACCAGAGGGTACAGGCCACATTACCCCCACTTAATCCACTGAAGCTGCCATT
TTTCATGGTTTCACCATCCCAGCGAAGGGCCATCCAGCGTGCGTTCCTGTATTTCCGGACTATAAAAGGA
TCTAGGTGAAGATCCTTTTTGATAATCTCATGACCAAAATCCCTTAACGTGAGTTTTCGTTCCACTGAGC
GTCAGACCCCGTAGAAAAGATCAAAGGATCTTC
